Addgene plasmid #205303: pRSET-WHaloCaMP1a-EGFP
Purpose: Expression of WHaloCaMP1a-EGFP fusion in E. coli
Depositing lab: Eric Schreiter. Depositing organization: HHMI, Janelia Research Campus. Publication: A modular chemigenetic calcium indicator enables in vivo functional imaging with near-infrared light. Farrants H, Shuai Y, Lemon WC, Hernandez CM, Yang S, Patel R, Qiao G, Frei MS, Grimm JB, Hanson TL, Tomaska F, Turner GC, Stringer C, Keller PJ, Beyene AG, Chen Y, Liang Y, Lavis LD, Schreiter ER. bioRxiv. 2023 Jul 19:2023.07.18.549527. doi: 10.1101/2023.07.18.549527. Preprint. PubMed 37503182.
Backbone
  Vector backbone: pRSET
  Vector type: Bacterial Expression
Growth in bacteria
  Bacterial resistance: Ampicillin, 100 μg/mL
  Growth temperature: 37°C
  Growth strain: DH5alpha
  Copy number: High Copy
Gene/Insert
  Gene/Insert name: WHaloCaMP1a-EGFP
  Species: Synthetic
  Cloning method: Gibson Cloning
Terms and licenses: Academic/Nonprofit Terms; Industry Terms: Not Available to Industry
Depositor comments: Please visit https://doi.org/10.1101/2023.07.18.549527 for bioRxiv preprint.
How to cite: pRSET-WHaloCaMP1a-EGFP was a gift from Eric Schreiter (Addgene plasmid # 205303 ; http://n2t.net/addgene:205303 ; RRID:Addgene_205303)
