[The description below was written by a language model from this plasmid's Addgene catalogue record and pLannotate feature annotations shown in this document.]
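Description:
pRSET-WHaloCaMP1a-EGFP is a 5,019 nt bacterial expression plasmid built on the pRSET backbone for producing a synthetic chemigenetic calcium indicator fused to EGFP in E. coli. It is maintained at high copy from a ColE1/pUC-type origin and selected with ampicillin through the β-lactamase gene driven by its own bla promoter. An f1 bacteriophage origin is also present, which in principle allows single-stranded DNA rescue. Short annotated lacZα, lacI and T7 gene 10 (SET1) fragments appear to be backbone remnants rather than functional parts.

The insert, assembled by Gibson cloning, sits between a T7 promoter with the phage gene 10 ribosome binding site and a T7 terminator, so expression depends on a host that supplies T7 RNA polymerase. The annotated open reading frame shows the sensor architecture. A HaloTag fragment is followed by a short calmodulin-binding peptide derived from myosin light chain kinase, then calmodulin, then a second HaloTag fragment. The calcium-sensing module therefore appears to be inserted within the self-labelling dehalogenase. HaloTag covalently binds chloroalkane-bearing dye ligands, and calcium-driven association of calmodulin with its peptide is expected to alter the environment of the bound dye and hence its fluorescence. The associated publication title describes this as a modular indicator usable with near-infrared light. EGFP is fused downstream, giving a constitutive green signal that can serve as a reference for protein amount. The coding region begins upstream of the first HaloTag annotation, but no tag is annotated there, so the record does not confirm an N-terminal purification tag. The stated purpose is expression of the fusion in E. coli, presumably for purification and in vitro characterisation.
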