Features (pLannotate 1.2.2; 15 found; start..end, strand, type, name):
     20..38      +  promoter       T7 promoter: promoter for bacteriophage T7 RNA polymerase
     70..92      +  RBS            RBS: efficient ribosome binding site from bacteriophage T7 gene 10 (Olins and Rangwala, 1989)
    187..712     +  CDS            HaloTag® (fragment): modified bacterial dehalogenase that forms covalent bonds with chloroalkane derivatives
    724..783     +  CDS            MYLK (fragment): MYLK_SHEEP - Experimental evidence at transcript level: Swiss-Prot protein existence level 2. Calcium/calmodulin-dependent myosin light chain kinase implicated in smooth muscle contraction via phosphorylation of myosin light chains (MLC). Also regulates actin-myosin interaction through a non-kinase activity. Phosphorylates PTK2B/PYK2 and myosin light-chains. Involved in the inflammatory response (e.g. apoptosis, vascular permeability, leukocyte diapedesis), cell motility and morphology, airway hyperreactivity and other activities relevant to asthma. Required for tonic airway smooth muscle cont
    817..1260    +  CDS            CALM1 (sequence partly withheld): CALM1_HUMAN - Also known as CALM, CAM, CAM1. Experimental evidence at protein level: Swiss-Prot protein existence level 1. (Microbial infection) Required for Legionella pneumophila SidJ glutamylase activity. From Homo sapiens (Human).
   1264..1614    +  CDS            HaloTag® (fragment): modified bacterial dehalogenase that forms covalent bonds with chloroalkane derivatives
   1627..2343    +  CDS            EGFP: EGFP is a basic (constitutively fluorescent) green fluorescent protein published in 1996, derived from Aequorea victoria. It is reported to be a rapidly-maturing weak dimer with moderate acid sensitivity.
   2389..2426    +  CDS            SET1 (fragment): solubility-enhancement tag derived from T7 phage gene 10B
   2434..2481    +  terminator     T7 terminator: transcription terminator for bacteriophage T7 RNA polymerase
   2507..2573    +  CDS            lacZα (fragment): LacZα fragment of β-galactosidase; lacZ fragment
   2578..3006    +  rep_origin     f1 ori (sequence partly withheld): f1 bacteriophage origin of replication; arrow indicates direction of (+) strand synthesis
   3059..3163    +  promoter       AmpR promoter: bla
   3164..4024    +  CDS            AmpR: β-lactamase; bla; confers resistance to ampicillin, carbenicillin, and related antibiotics
   4195..4783    +  rep_origin     ori: high-copy-number ColE1/pMB1/pBR322/pUC origin of replication
   4966..5019    +  CDS            lacI (fragment): lac repressor; lacI; The lac repressor binds to the lac operator to inhibit transcription in E. coli. This inhibition can be relieved by adding lactose or isopropyl-β-D-thiogalactopyranoside (IPTG).
>Addgene plasmid #205303 | pRSET-WHaloCaMP1a-EGFP | addgene full sequence | sequence record 404996 | Addgene NGS Result
GATCTCGATCCCGCGAAATTAATACGACTCACTATAGGGAGACCACAACGGTTTCCCTCTAGAAATAATT
TTGTTTAACTTTAAGAAGGAGATATACATATGCTGCAGAACGAGCTTGCTCTTAAGTTGGCTGGACTTGA
TATTAACAAGACTGGAGGTTCTCATCATCACCACCACCATGGATCCATGGCAGAAATCGGTACTGGCTTT
CCATTCGACCCCCATTATGTGGAAGTCCTGGGCGAGCGCATGCACTACGTCGATGTTGGTCCGCGCGATG
GCACCCCTGTGCTGTTCCTGCACGGTAACCCGACCTCCTCCTACGTGTGGCGCAACATCATCCCGCATGT
TGCACCGACCCATCGCTGCATTGCTCCAGACCTGATCGGTATGGGCAAATCCGACAAACCAGACCTGGGT
TATTTCTTCGACGACCACGTCCGCTTCATGGATGCCTTCATCGAAGCCCTGGGTCTGGAAGAGGTCGTCC
TGGTCATTCACGACTGGGGCTCCGCTCTGGGTTTCCACTGGGCCAAGCGCAATCCAGAGCGCGTCAAAGG
TATTGCATTTATGGAGTTCATCCGCCCTATCCCGACCTGGGACGAATGGCCAGAATTTGCCCGCGAGACC
TTCCAGGCCTTCCGCACCACCGACGTCGGCCGCAAGCTGATCATCGATCAGAACGTTTTTATCGAGTGGA
CGCTGCCGATGGCCGTCGCGCGCGCCCGTCGTAAATGGCAGAAAACAGGCCATGCGGTTCGTGCTATCGG
TCGTTTGTCGAGCGGAGGCTCTGGCGGTTCCGGCGGTTCAGGTGGATCA
[438 nt withheld, positions 820-1257]
AAGTATCTGACTGAAGTCGAGATGGACCATTACCGCGAGCCGTTCCTGAATCCTGTTGACCGCGAGCCAC
TGTGGCGCTTCCCAAACGAGCTGCCAATCGCCGGTGAGCCAGCGAACATCGTCGCGCTGGTCGAAGAATA
CATGGACTGGCTGCACCAGTCCCCTGTCCCGAAGCTGCTGTTCTGGGGCACCCCAGGCGTTCTGATCCCA
CCGGCCGAAGCCGCTCGCCTGGCCAAAAGCCTGCCTAACTGCAAGGCTGTGGACATCGGCCCGGGTCTGA
ATCTGCTGCAAGAAGACAACCCGGACCTGATCGGCAGCGAGATCGCGCGCTGGCTGTCGACGCTCGAGAT
TTCCGGCGGCGGAAGCGGCATGGTCTCTAAGGGGGAGGAACTCTTTACTGGTGTGGTGCCAATACTTGTA
GAGCTCGATGGGGACGTTAATGGACACAAATTTTCTGTCTCAGGTGAGGGTGAGGGAGATGCAACTTATG
GAAAACTGACATTGAAATTCATCTGCACAACAGGCAAATTGCCTGTCCCCTGGCCTACCCTGGTAACCAC
CCTCACTTATGGCGTTCAGTGCTTCTCCCGGTATCCTGATCACATGAAACAGCATGATTTCTTCAAATCA
GCAATGCCCGAAGGTTATGTTCAAGAGCGGACCATCTTTTTCAAGGACGATGGAAACTATAAAACCAGAG
CTGAGGTTAAGTTCGAGGGAGATACTTTGGTGAATCGGATCGAACTGAAGGGGATAGACTTCAAAGAGGA
TGGGAACATTTTGGGGCATAAACTCGAATATAACTACAACTCCCACAACGTGTATATCATGGCTGACAAA
CAGAAGAACGGGATCAAAGTAAATTTTAAGATACGACACAATATAGAGGACGGTAGTGTCCAACTTGCTG
ATCACTACCAGCAGAATACACCCATCGGAGACGGACCCGTTCTCTTGCCCGATAATCACTATCTCTCTAC
ACAATCCGCTCTGTCTAAAGATCCAAACGAAAAGCGGGACCACATGGTACTGCTTGAGTTCGTTACAGCC
GCTGGTATCACCTTGGGCATGGATGAGTTGTATAAATAAGAATTCGAAGCTTGATCCGGCTGCTAACGGT
CTCGACTATACGCCCGAAAGGAAGCTGAGTTGGCTGCTGCCACCGCTGAGCAATAACTAGCATAACCCCT
TGGGGCCTCTAAACGGGTCTTGAGGGGTTTTTTGCTGAAAGGAGGAACTATATCCGGATCTGGCGTAATA
GCGAAGAGGCCCGCACCGATCGCCCTTCCCAACAGTTGCGCAGCCTGAATGGCGAATGGG
[124 nt withheld, positions 2578-2701]
C
[91 nt withheld, positions 2703-2793]
A
[49 nt withheld, positions 2795-2843]
CCTTTGACGTTGGAGTCCACGTTCTTT
[37 nt withheld, positions 2871-2907]
ACCCTATCTCGGTCTATTCTTTTGATTTATAAGGGATTTTGCCGATTTCGGCCTATTGGTTAAAAAATGA
GCTGATTTAACAAAAATTTAACGCGAATTTTAACAAAATATTAACGCTTACAATTTAGGTGGCACTTTTC
GGGGAAATGTGCGCGGAACCCCTATTTGTTTATTTTTCTAAATACATTCAAATATGTATCCGCTCATGAG
ACAACAACCCTGATAAATGCTTCAATAATATTGAAAAAGGAAGAGTATGAGTATTAAACATTTCCGTGTC
GCCCTTATTCCCTTTTTTGCGGCATTTTGCCTTCCTGTTTTTGCTCACCCAGAAACGCTGGTGAAAGTAA
AAGATGCTGAAGATCAGTTGGGTGCACGAGTGGGTTACATCGAACTGGATCTCAACAGCGGTAAGATCCT
TGAGAGTTTTCGCCCCGAAGAACGTTTTCCAATGATGAGCACTTTTAAAGTTCTGCTATGTGGCGCGGTA
TTATCCCGTATTGACGCCGGGCAAGAGCAACTCGGTCGCCGCATACACTATTCTCAGAATGACTTGGTTG
AGTACTCACCAGTCACAGAAAAGCATCTTACGGATGGCATGACAGTAAGAGAATTATGCAGTGCTGCCAT
AACCATGAGTGATAACACTGCGGCCAACTTACTTCTGACAACGATCGGAGGACCGAAGGAGCTAACCGCT
TTTTTGCACAACATGGGGGATCATGTAACTCGCCTTGATCGTTGGGAACCGGAGCTGAATGAAGCCATAC
CAAACGACGAGCGTGACACCACGATGCCTGTAGCAATGGCAACAACGTTGCGCAAACTATTAACTGGCGA
ACTACTTACTCTAGCTTCCCGGCAACAATTAATAGACTGGATGGAGGCGGATAAAGTTGCAGGACCACTT
CTGCGCTCGGCCCTTCCGGCTGGCTGGTTTATTGCTGATAAATCTGGAGCCGGTGAGCGTGGGTCTCGCG
GTATCATTGCAGCACTGGGGCCAGATGGTAAGCCCTCCCGTATCGTAGTTATCTACACGACGGGGAGTCA
GGCAACTATGGATGAACGAAATAGACAGATCGCTGAGATAGGTGCCTCACTGATTAAGCATTGGTAACTG
TCAGACCAAGTTTACTCATATATACTTTAGATTGATTTAAAACTTCATTTTTAATTTAAAAGGATCTAGG
TGAAGATCCTTTTTGATAATCTCATGACCAAAATCCCTTAACGTGAGTTTTCGTTCCACTGAGCGTCAGA
CCCCGTAGAAAAGATCAAAGGATCTTCTTGAGATCCTTTTTTTCTGCGCGTAATCTGCTGCTTGCAAACA
AAAAAACCACCGCTACCAGCGGTGGTTTGTTTGCCGGATCAAGAGCTACCAACTCTTTTTCCGAAGGTAA
CTGGCTTCAGCAGAGCGCAGATACCAAATACTGTTCTTCTAGTGTAGCCGTAGTTAGGCCACCACTTCAA
GAACTCTGTAGCACCGCCTACATACCTCGCTCTGCTAATCCTGTTACCAGTGGCTGCTGCCAGTGGCGAT
AAGTCGTGTCTTACCGGGTTGGACTCAAGACGATAGTTACCGGATAAGGCGCAGCGGTCGGGCTGAACGG
GGGGTTCGTGCACACAGCCCAGCTTGGAGCGAACGACCTACACCGAACTGAGATACCTACAGCGTGAGCT
ATGAGAAAGCGCCACGCTTCCCGAAGGGAGAAAGGCGGACAGGTATCCGGTAAGCGGCAGGGTCGGAACA
GGAGAGCGCACGAGGGAGCTTCCAGGGGGAAACGCCTGGTATCTTTATAGTCCTGTCGGGTTTCGCCACC
TCTGACTTGAGCGTCGATTTTTGTGATGCTCGTCAGGGGGGCGGAGCCTATGGAAAAACGCCAGCAACGC
GGCCTTTTTACGGTTCCTGGCCTTTTGCTGGCCTTTTGCTCACATGTTCTTTCCTGCGTTATCCCCTGAT
TCTGTGGATAACCGTATTACCGCCTTTGAGTGAGCTGATACCGCTCGCCGCAGCCGAACGACCGAGCGCA
GCGAGTCAGTGAGCGAGGAAGCGGAAGAGCGCCCAATACGCAAACCGCCTCTCCCCGCGCGTTGGCCGAT
TCATTAATGCAG
